Addgene plasmid #210988: pNLF1-N_SEC23B:1-767
Purpose: Mammalian expression of full-length human SEC23B. N-terminal NanoLuc luciferase tag.
Depositing lab: Cheryl Arrowsmith. Depositing organization: University of Toronto. Publication: A Target Class Ligandability Evaluation of WD40 Repeat-Containing Proteins. Ackloo S, Li F, Szewczyk M, Seitova A, Loppnau P, Zeng H, Xu J, Ahmad S, Arnautova YA, Baghaie AJ, Beldar S, Bolotokova A, Centrella PA, Chau I, Clark MA, Cuozzo JW, Dehghani-Tafti S, Disch JS, Dong A, Dumas A, Feng JA, Ghiabi P, Gibson E, Gilmer J, Goldman B, Green SR, Guie MA, Guilinger JP, Harms N, Herasymenko O, Houliston S, Hutchinson A, Kearnes S, Keefe AD, Kimani SW, Kramer T, Kutera M, Kwak HA, Lento C, Li Y, Liu J, Loup J, Machado RAC, Mulhern CJ, Perveen S, Righetto GL, Riley P, Shrestha S, Sigel EA, Silva M, Sintchak MD, Slakman BL, Taylor RD, Thompson J, Torng W, Underkoffler C, von Rechenberg M, Walsh RT, Watson I, Wilson DJ, Wolf E, Yadav M, Yazdi AK, Zhang J, Zhang Y, Santhakumar V, Edwards AM, Barsyte-Lovejoy D, Schapira M, Brown PJ, Halabelian L, Arrowsmith CH. J Med Chem. 2025 Jan 23;68(2):1092-1112. doi: 10.1021/acs.jmedchem.4c02010. Epub 2024 Nov 4. PubMed 39495097.
Backbone
  Vector backbone: pNLF1-N
  Backbone manufacturer: Promega
  Vector type: Mammalian Expression
  Selectable markers: Hygromycin
Growth in bacteria
  Bacterial resistance: Ampicillin, 100 μg/mL
  Growth temperature: 37°C
  Growth strain: DH5alpha
  Copy number: High Copy
Gene/Insert
  Gene/Insert name: SEC23B:M1-C767
  Species: H. sapiens (human)
  Insert size (bp): 2301
  Mutation: wild type
  Entrez Gene: SEC23B (a.k.a. CDA-II, CDAII, CDAN2, CWS7, HEMPAS, hSec23B)
  Promoter: CMV
  Tag / fusion protein: NanoLuc luciferase (N terminal on insert)
  Cloning method: Ligation Independent Cloning
  Sequencing primers: 5′ gtaaccatcaacggagtgac; 3′ tatcatgtctgctcgaagc
Resource information
  A portion of this plasmid was derived from a plasmid made by: Mammalian Gene Collection (BC005032)
Terms and licenses: Academic/Nonprofit Terms; Industry Terms: Not Available to Industry
Depositor comments: 5' Cloning Site: EcoR1 (not destroyed), 3' Cloning Site: Xba1 (not destroyed). N terminal tag: mvftledfvgdwrqtagynldqvleqggvsslfqnlgvsvtpiqrivlsgenglkidihviipyeglsgdqmgqiekifkvvypvddhhfkvilhygtlvidgvtpnmidyfgrpyegiavfdgkkitvtgtlwngnkiiderlinpdgsllfrvtingvtgwrlcerilagssgaiasef.
How to cite: pNLF1-N_SEC23B:1-767 was a gift from Cheryl Arrowsmith (Addgene plasmid # 210988 ; http://n2t.net/addgene:210988 ; RRID:Addgene_210988)
