[The description below was written by a language model from this plasmid's Addgene catalogue record and pLannotate feature annotations shown in this document.]
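Description:
pNLF1-N_SEC23B:1-767 is a mammalian expression plasmid of about 8.2 kb built on Promega's pNLF1-N backbone, designed to produce full-length, wild-type human SEC23B (residues M1 to C767) with NanoLuc luciferase fused to its N-terminus. In bacteria it is maintained as a high-copy plasmid through a ColE1/pUC-type origin and selected with ampicillin via the β-lactamase gene. A ColE1-derived cer site is also annotated, which helps keep the plasmid monomeric. For mammalian cells, an independent cassette made up of the SV40 enhancer/early promoter, the hygromycin phosphotransferase gene (hph) and a synthetic poly(A) signal allows hygromycin selection of stable transfectants.

The expression unit begins with the CMV immediate-early enhancer and promoter, followed by a chimeric β-globin/immunoglobulin intron that generally improves transcript processing and expression. A T7 promoter sits just upstream of the coding region and could support in vitro transcription. The human codon-optimized Nluc coding sequence is followed after a short linker by the 2,301 bp SEC23B open reading frame, and an SV40 polyadenylation signal lies downstream. The insert was derived from a Mammalian Gene Collection clone and introduced by ligation-independent cloning between EcoRI and XbaI sites, both of which are retained. Several short annotated fragments (SET1, T7 terminator, large T antigen, M13 ori, bom, tnpA) are probably backbone remnants or chance matches rather than functional parts.

SEC23B is a component of the COPII coat that forms ER-derived transport vesicles. The record gives the purpose only as mammalian expression of the NanoLuc-tagged protein. Such luminescent fusions are commonly used for bioluminescence-based detection or energy-transfer assays, and the associated publication concerns the ligandability of WD40 repeat proteins.
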