Features (pLannotate 1.2.2; 20 found; start..end, strand, type, name):
    140..517     +  enhancer       CMV enhancer: human cytomegalovirus immediate early enhancer
    519..718     +  promoter       CMV promoter: human cytomegalovirus (CMV) immediate early promoter
    857..989     +  intron         chimeric intron: chimera between introns from human β-globin and immunoglobulin heavy chain genes
   1033..1051    +  promoter       T7 promoter: promoter for bacteriophage T7 RNA polymerase
   1065..1577    +  CDS            Nluc: NanoLuc® luciferase human codon-optimized
   1608..3908    +  CDS            SEC23B: SC23B_HUMAN - Experimental evidence at protein level: Swiss-Prot protein existence level 1. Component of the coat protein complex II (COPII) which promotes the formation of transport vesicles from the endoplasmic reticulum (ER). The coat has two main functions, the physical deformation of the endoplasmic reticulum membrane into vesicles and the selection of cargo molecules for their transport to the Golgi complex. From Homo sapiens (Human).
   3957..3982    +  CDS            SET1 (fragment): solubility-enhancement tag derived from T7 phage gene 10B
   3990..4006    +  terminator     T7 terminator (fragment): transcription terminator for bacteriophage T7 RNA polymerase
   4026..4147    -  polyA_signal   SV40 poly(A) signal: SV40 polyadenylation signal
   4170..4238    -  CDS            large T antigen (fragment): large T antigen from SV40 (simian virus 40)
   4243..4275    +  rep_origin     M13 ori (fragment): M13 bacteriophage origin of replication; arrow indicates direction of (+) strand synthesis
   4276..4327    -  misc_feature   bom (fragment): basis of mobility region from pBR322
   4392..4749    +  promoter       SV40 promoter: SV40 enhancer and early promoter
   4780..5802    +  CDS            hph: KHYB_ECOLX - Experimental evidence at protein level: Swiss-Prot protein existence level 1. The aminoglycoside phosphotransferases achieve inactivation of their antibiotic substrates by phosphorylation. Only phosphorylates hygromycin and closely related compounds such as demethyl analogs and destomycin. From Escherichia coli.
   5841..5889    +  polyA_signal   poly(A) signal: synthetic polyadenylation signal
   5910..6002    -  CDS            tnpA (fragment): TN5P_ECOLX - Also known as tnp. Experimental evidence at protein level: Swiss-Prot protein existence level 1. Mediates transposition of transposon Tn5 by a 'cut and paste' mechanism. First, the monomeric transposase binds the 19 bp inverted DNA repeats flanking the transposon. Then, dimerization of the DNA- bound transposase creates a synaptic DNA complex. After nicking of the first DNA strand, excision of the transposon proceeds through a series of intermediates. The transposase then mediates the insertion of the transposon at a new site by strand transfer. The activity of the wild- type tran
   6045..6149    +  promoter       AmpR promoter: bla
   6150..7010    +  CDS            AmpR: β-lactamase; bla; confers resistance to ampicillin, carbenicillin, and related antibiotics
   7168..7756    -  rep_origin     ori: high-copy-number ColE1/pMB1/pBR322/pUC origin of replication
   7872..8155    +  misc_feature   cer region: ColE1-derived recombination site that helps to maintain plasmids as monomers
>Addgene plasmid #210988 | pNLF1-N_SEC23B:1-767 | addgene full sequence | sequence record 423327 | Addgene NGS Result
TCAATATTGGCCATTAGCCATATTATTCATTGGTTATATAGCATAAATCAATATTGGCTATTGGCCATTG
CATACGTTGTATCTATATCATAATATGTACATTTATATTGGCTCATGTCCAATATGACCGCCATGTTGGC
ATTGATTATTGACTAGTTATTAATAGTAATCAATTACGGGGTCATTAGTTCATAGCCCATATATGGAGTT
CCGCGTTACATAACTTACGGTAAATGGCCCGCCTGGCTGACCGCCCAACGACCCCCGCCCATTGACGTCA
ATAATGACGTATGTTCCCATAGTAACGCCAATAGGGACTTTCCATTGACGTCAATGGGTGGAGTATTTAC
GGTAAACTGCCCACTTGGCAGTACATCAAGTGTATCATATGCCAAGTCCGCCCCCTATTGACGTCAATGA
CGGTAAATGGCCCGCCTGGCATTATGCCCAGTACATGACCTTACGGGACTTTCCTACTTGGCAGTACATC
TACGTATTAGTCATCGCTATTACCATGGTGATGCGGTTTTGGCAGTACACCAATGGGCGTGGATAGCGGT
TTGACTCACGGGGATTTCCAAGTCTCCACCCCATTGACGTCAATGGGAGTTTGTTTTGGCACCAAAATCA
ACGGGACTTTCCAAAATGTCGTAATAACCCCGCCCCGTTGACGCAAATGGGCGGTAGGCGTGTACGGTGG
GAGGTCTATATAAGCAGAGCTGGTTTAGTGAACCGTCAGATCACTAGAAGCTTTATTGCGGTAGTTTATC
ACAGTTAAATTGCTAACGCAGTCAGTGCTTCTGACACAACAGTCTCGAACTTAAGCTGCAGAAGTTGGTC
GTGAGGCACTGGGCAGGTAAGTATCAAGGTTACAAGACAGGTTTAAGGAGACCAATAGAAACTGGGCTTG
TCGAGACAGAGAAGACTCTTGCGTTTCTGATAGGCACCTATTGGTCTTACTGACATCCACTTTGCCTTTC
TCTCCACAGGTGTCCACTCCCAGTTCAATTACAGCTCTTAAGGCTAGAGTATTAATACGACTCACTATAG
GGCTAGCGCTCACCATGGTCTTCACACTCGAAGATTTCGTTGGGGACTGGCGACAGACAGCCGGCTACAA
CCTGGACCAAGTCCTTGAACAGGGAGGTGTGTCCAGTTTGTTTCAGAATCTCGGGGTGTCCGTAACTCCG
ATCCAAAGGATTGTCCTGAGCGGTGAAAATGGGCTGAAGATCGACATCCATGTCATCATCCCGTATGAAG
GTCTGAGCGGCGACCAAATGGGCCAGATCGAAAAAATTTTTAAGGTGGTGTACCCTGTGGATGATCATCA
CTTTAAGGTGATCCTGCACTATGGCACACTGGTAATCGACGGGGTTACGCCGAACATGATCGACTATTTC
GGACGGCCGTATGAAGGCATCGCCGTGTTCGACGGCAAAAAGATCACTGTAACAGGGACCCTGTGGAACG
GCAACAAAATTATCGACGAGCGCCTGATCAACCCCGACGGCTCCCTGCTGTTCCGAGTAACCATCAACGG
AGTGACCGGCTGGCGGCTGTGCGAACGCATTCTGGCGGGCTCGAGCGGCGCGATCGCTTCCGAATTCATG
GCGACATACCTGGAGTTCATCCAGCAGAATGAAGAACGGGATGGTGTGCGTTTTAGTTGGAACGTGTGGC
CTTCCAGCCGGCTGGAGGCTACAAGAATGGTTGTACCCCTGGCTTGTCTCCTTACTCCTTTGAAAGAACG
TCCAGACCTACCTCCTGTACAATATGAACCTGTGCTTTGCAGCAGGCCAACTTGTAAAGCTGTTCTCAAC
CCACTTTGTCAGGTTGATTATCGAGCAAAACTTTGGGCCTGTAATTTCTGTTTTCAAAGAAATCAGTTTC
CTCCAGCTTATGGAGGCATATCTGAGGTGAATCAACCTGCCGAATTGATGCCCCAGTTTTCTACAATTGA
GTACGTGATACAGCGAGGTGCTCAGTCCCCTCTGATCTTTCTCTATGTGGTTGACACATGCCTGGAGGAA
GATGACCTTCAAGCACTCAAAGAGTCCCTGCAGATGTCCCTGAGTCTTCTTCCTCCAGATGCTCTGGTGG
GTCTGATCACATTTGGAAGGATGGTGCAGGTTCATGAGCTAAGCTGTGAAGGAATCTCCAAAAGTTATGT
CTTCCGAGGGACCAAGGATTTAACTGCAAAGCAAATACAGGATATGTTGGGCCTGACCAAGCCAGCCATG
CCCATGCAGCAAGCACGACCTGCACAACCACAGGAGCACCCTTTTGCTTCAAGCAGATTTCTGCAGCCTG
TTCACAAGATTGATATGAACCTCACTGATCTTCTTGGGGAGCTACAGAGGGACCCATGGCCAGTAACTCA
GGGGAAGAGACCTTTGCGATCCACTGGTGTGGCTTTGTCCATTGCTGTTGGCTTGCTGGAGGGCACTTTT
CCAAACACAGGAGCCAGGATCATGCTGTTTACTGGAGGTCCCCCTACCCAAGGGCCTGGCATGGTGGTTG
GAGATGAATTAAAGATTCCTATTCGTTCTTGGCATGATATTGAGAAAGATAATGCACGATTCATGAAAAA
GGCAACCAAGCACTATGAGATGCTTGCTAATCGAACAGCTGCAAATGGTCACTGCATTGATATTTATGCT
TGTGCCCTTGATCAAACTGGACTTTTGGAGATGAAGTGTTGTGCAAATCTTACTGGAGGCTACATGGTAA
TGGGAGATTCTTTCAACACTTCTCTCTTCAAGCAGACATTCCAAAGAATCTTTACTAAAGATTTTAATGG
AGATTTCCGAATGGCATTTGGTGCTACTTTGGACGTAAAGACCTCTCGGGAACTGAAGATTGCAGGAGCC
ATTGGTCCATGCGTATCTCTGAATGTGAAAGGACCGTGTGTGTCAGAAAATGAGCTTGGTGTTGGTGGCA
CGAGTCAGTGGAAAATCTGTGGCCTAGATCCTACATCTACACTTGGCATCTATTTTGAAGTTGTCAATCA
GCACAACACCCCGATCCCCCAAGGAGGCAGAGGAGCCATCCAGTTTGTCACGCATTATCAGCACTCCAGC
ACCCAGAGACGCATCCGCGTGACCACCATCGCCCGAAATTGGGCAGATGTACAGAGTCAGCTCAGGCACA
TAGAAGCAGCATTTGACCAGGAGGCTGCGGCAGTGTTGATGGCACGGCTTGGGGTGTTCCGAGCGGAGTC
AGAGGAGGGGCCCGATGTGCTCCGGTGGCTGGACCGACAACTCATCCGACTGTGTCAAAAGTTTGGACAG
TATAACAAAGAAGACCCCACTTCTTTTAGGTTATCAGATTCCTTTTCTCTATATCCTCAGTTTATGTTCC
ATCTGAGAAGATCTCCATTTCTTCAAGTGTTTAACAACAGTCCTGATGAGTCGTCATATTACAGACATCA
TTTTGCCCGGCAGGACCTGACCCAGTCCCTCATCATGATCCAGCCCATTCTCTACTCTTACTCCTTTCAT
GGGCCACCAGAGCCAGTACTCTTGGATAGCAGCAGCATTCTAGCTGACAGAATTTTGCTGATGGATACTT
TCTTTCAAATTGTCATTTATCTTGGTGAGACCATAGCCCAGTGGCGTAAAGCTGGCTACCAGGACATGCC
CGAGTATGAAAACTTCAAGCACCTTCTGCAGGCACCACTGGATGATGCTCAAGAAATTCTGCAAGCACGC
TTCCCGATGCCACGTTACATCAACACGGAGCATGGAGGCAGTCAGGCTCGATTCCTTTTGTCCAAAGTGA
ACCCATCTCAGACACACAATAACCTGTATGCTTGGGGACAGGAAACTGGAGCACCCATCCTAACTGATGA
TGTTAGCCTGCAGGTGTTCATGGACCATTTGAAGAAGCTGGCTGTCTCCAGTGCCTGTTAATAATCTAGA
TTTGGGCCCAATTCCTGCAGGATTTTGCGGCCGCTTGCTGAGTTGGCTGCTGCCACCGCTGAGCAATAAC
TAGCATAACCCCTTGGCCGCTTCGAGCAGACATGATAAGATACATTGATGAGTTTGGACAAACCACAACT
AGAATGCAGTGAAAAAAATGCTTTATTTGTGAAATTTGTGATGCTATTGCTTTATTTGTAACCATTATAA
GCTGCAATAAACAAGTTAACAACAACAATTGCATTCATTTTATGTTTCAGGTTCAGGGGGAGATGTGGGA
GGTTTTTTTAAGCAAGTAAAACCTCTACAAATGTGGTAAAATCGAATTTTAACAAAATATTAACGCTTAC
AATTTCCTGATGCGGTATTTTCTCCTTACGCATCTGTGCGGTATTTCACACCGCATACGCGGATCTGCGC
AGCACCATGGCCTGAAATAACCTCTGAAAGAGGAACTTGGTTAGGTACCTTCTGAGGCGGAAAGAACCAG
CTGTGGAATGTGTGTCAGTTAGGGTGTGGAAAGTCCCCAGGCTCCCCAGCAGGCAGAAGTATGCAAAGCA
TGCATCTCAATTAGTCAGCAACCAGGTGTGGAAAGTCCCCAGGCTCCCCAGCAGGCAGAAGTATGCAAAG
CATGCATCTCAATTAGTCAGCAACCATAGTCCCGCCCCTAACTCCGCCCATCCCGCCCCTAACTCCGCCC
AGTTCCGCCCATTCTCCGCCCCATGGCTGACTAATTTTTTTTATTTATGCAGAGGCCGAGGCCGCCTCGG
CCTCTGAGCTATTCCAGAAGTAGTGAGGAGGCTTTTTTGGAGGCCTAGGCTTTTGCAAAAAGCTCGATTC
TTCTGACACTAGCGCCACCATGAAGAAGCCCGAACTCACCGCTACCAGCGTTGAAAAATTTCTCATCGAG
AAGTTCGACAGTGTGAGCGACCTGATGCAGTTGTCGGAGGGCGAAGAGAGCCGAGCCTTCAGCTTCGATG
TCGGCGGACGCGGCTATGTACTGCGGGTGAATAGCTGCGCTGATGGCTTCTACAAAGACCGCTACGTGTA
CCGCCACTTCGCCAGCGCTGCACTACCCATCCCCGAAGTGTTGGACATCGGCGAGTTCAGCGAGAGCCTG
ACATACTGCATCAGTAGACGCGCCCAAGGCGTTACTCTCCAAGACCTCCCCGAAACAGAGCTGCCTGCTG
TGTTACAGCCTGTCGCCGAAGCTATGGATGCTATTGCCGCCGCCGACCTCAGTCAAACCAGCGGCTTCGG
CCCATTCGGGCCCCAAGGCATCGGCCAGTACACAACCTGGCGGGATTTCATTTGCGCCATTGCTGATCCC
CATGTCTACCACTGGCAGACCGTGATGGACGACACCGTGTCCGCCAGCGTAGCTCAAGCCCTGGACGAAC
TGATGCTGTGGGCCGAAGACTGTCCCGAGGTGCGCCACCTCGTCCATGCCGACTTCGGCAGCAACAACGT
CCTGACCGACAACGGCCGCATCACCGCCGTAATCGACTGGTCCGAAGCTATGTTCGGGGACAGTCAGTAC
GAGGTGGCCAACATCTTCTTCTGGCGGCCCTGGCTGGCTTGCATGGAGCAGCAGACTCGCTACTTCGAGC
GCCGGCATCCCGAGCTGGCCGGCAGCCCTCGTCTGCGAGCCTACATGCTGCGCATCGGCCTGGATCAGCT
CTACCAGAGCCTCGTGGACGGCAACTTCGACGATGCTGCCTGGGCTCAAGGCCGCTGCGATGCCATCGTC
CGCAGCGGGGCCGGCACCGTCGGTCGCACACAAATCGCTCGCCGGAGCGCAGCCGTATGGACCGACGGCT
GCGTCGAGGTGCTGGCCGACAGCGGCAACCGCCGGCCCAGTACACGACCGCGCGCTAAGGAGGTAGGTCG
AGTTTAGACTCTAGCCATCACGATGGCCGCAATAAAATATCTTTATTTTCATTACATCTGTGTGTTGGTT
TTTTGTGTGAATCGATAGCGATAAGGATCCTCTTTGCGCTTGCGTTTTCCCTTGTCCAGATAGCCCAGTA
GCTGACATTCATCCGGGGTCAGCACCGTTTCTGCGGACTGGCTTTCTACGTAATGGTTTCTTAGACGTCA
GGTGGCACTTTTCGGGGAAATGTGCGCGGAACCCCTATTTGTTTATTTTTCTAAATACATTCAAATATGT
ATCCGCTCATGAGACAATAACCCTGATAAATGCTTCAATAATATTGAAAAAGGAAGAGTATGAGTATTCA
ACATTTCCGTGTCGCCCTTATTCCCTTTTTTGCGGCATTTTGCCTTCCTGTTTTTGCTCACCCAGAAACG
CTGGTGAAAGTAAAAGATGCTGAAGATCAGTTGGGTGCACGAGTGGGTTACATCGAACTGGATCTCAACA
GCGGTAAGATCCTTGAGAGTTTTCGCCCCGAAGAACGTTTTCCAATGATGAGCACTTTCAAAGTTCTGCT
ATGTGGCGCGGTATTATCCCGTATTGACGCCGGGCAAGAGCAACTCGGTCGCCGCATACACTATTCTCAG
AATGACTTGGTTGAGTACTCACCAGTCACAGAAAAGCATCTTACGGATGGCATGACAGTAAGAGAATTAT
GCAGTGCTGCCATAACCATGAGTGATAACACTGCGGCCAACTTACTTCTGACAACTATCGGAGGACCGAA
GGAGCTAACCGCTTTTTTGCACAACATGGGGGATCATGTAACTCGCCTTGATCGTTGGGAACCGGAGCTG
AATGAAGCCATACCAAACGACGAGCGTGACACCACGATGCCTGTAGCAATGGCAACAACGTTGCGCAAAC
TATTAACTGGCGAACTACTTACTCTAGCTTCCCGGCAACAATTAATAGACTGGATGGAGGCGGATAAAGT
TGCAGGACCACTTCTGCGCTCGGCCCTTCCGGCTGGCTGGTTTATTGCTGATAAATCTGGAGCCGGTGAG
CGTGGGTCTCGCGGTATCATTGCAGCACTGGGGCCAGATGGTAAGCCCTCCCGTATCGTAGTTATCTACA
CGACGGGGAGTCAGGCAACTATGGATGAACGAAATAGACAGATCGCTGAGATAGGTGCCTCACTGATTAA
GCATTGGTAATTCGAAATGACCGACCAAGCGACGCCCAACCGGTATCAGCTCACTCAAAGGCGGTAATAC
GGTTATCCACAGAATCAGGGGATAACGCAGGAAAGAACATGTGAGCAAAAGGCCAGCAAAAGGCCAGGAA
CCGTAAAAAGGCCGCGTTGCTGGCGTTTTTCCATAGGCTCCGCCCCCCTGACGAGCATCACAAAAATCGA
CGCTCAAGTCAGAGGTGGCGAAACCCGACAGGACTATAAAGATACCAGGCGTTTCCCCCTGGAAGCTCCC
TCGTGCGCTCTCCTGTTCCGACCCTGCCGCTTACCGGATACCTGTCCGCCTTTCTCCCTTCGGGAAGCGT
GGCGCTTTCTCATAGCTCACGCTGTAGGTATCTCAGTTCGGTGTAGGTCGTTCGCTCCAAGCTGGGCTGT
GTGCACGAACCCCCCGTTCAGCCCGACCGCTGCGCCTTATCCGGTAACTATCGTCTTGAGTCCAACCCGG
TAAGACACGACTTATCGCCACTGGCAGCAGCCACTGGTAACAGGATTAGCAGAGCGAGGTATGTAGGCGG
TGCTACAGAGTTCTTGAAGTGGTGGCCTAACTACGGCTACACTAGAAGGACAGTATTTGGTATCTGCGCT
CTGCTGAAGCCAGTTACCTTCGGAAAAAGAGTTGGTAGCTCTTGATCCGGCAAACAAACCACCGCTGGTA
GCGGTGGTTTTTTTGTTTGCAAGCAGCAGATTACGCGCAGAAAAAAAGGATTTCAAGAAGATCCTTTGAT
CTTTTCTACGGGGTCTGACGCTCAGTGGAACGAAAACTCACGTTAAGGGATTTTGGTCATGAGATTATCA
AAAAGGATCTTCACCTAGATCCTTTTATAGTCCGGAAATACAGGAACGCACGCTGGATGGCCCTTCGCTG
GGATGGTGAAACCATGAAAAATGGCAGCTTCAGTGGATTAAGTGGGGGTAATGTGGCCTGTACCCTCTGG
TTGCATAGGTATTCATACGGTTAAAATTTATCAGGCGCGATTGCGGCAGTTTTTCGGGTGGTTTGTTGCC
ATTTTTACCTGTCTGCTGCCGTGATCGCGCTGAACGCGTTTTAGCGGTGCGTACAATTAAGGGATTATGG
TAAATCCACTTACTGTCTGCCCTCGTAGCCATCGAGATAAACCGCAGTACTCCGGCCACGATGCGTCCGG
CGTAGAGGATCGAGATCT
