>Addgene plasmid #210988 | pNLF1-N_SEC23B:1-767 | depositor partial sequence | sequence record 411456 | Insert sequence
ATGGCGACATACCTGGAGTTCATCCAGCAGAATGAAGAACGGGATGGTGTGCGTTTTAGTTGGAACGTGT
GGCCTTCCAGCCGGCTGGAGGCTACAAGAATGGTTGTACCCCTGGCTTGTCTCCTTACTCCTTTGAAAGA
ACGTCCAGACCTACCTCCTGTACAATATGAACCTGTGCTTTGCAGCAGGCCAACTTGTAAAGCTGTTCTC
AACCCACTTTGTCAGGTTGATTATCGAGCAAAACTTTGGGCCTGTAATTTCTGTTTTCAAAGAAATCAGT
TTCCTCCAGCTTATGGAGGCATATCTGAGGTGAATCAACCTGCCGAATTGATGCCCCAGTTTTCTACAAT
TGAGTACGTGATACAGCGAGGTGCTCAGTCCCCTCTGATCTTTCTCTATGTGGTTGACACATGCCTGGAG
GAAGATGACCTTCAAGCACTCAAAGAGTCCCTGCAGATGTCCCTGAGTCTTCTTCCTCCAGATGCTCTGG
TGGGTCTGATCACATTTGGAAGGATGGTGCAGGTTCATGAGCTAAGCTGTGAAGGAATCTCCAAAAGTTA
TGTCTTCCGAGGGACCAAGGATTTAACTGCAAAGCAAATACAGGATATGTTGGGCCTGACCAAGCCAGCC
ATGCCCATGCAGCAAGCACGACCTGCACAACCACAGGAGCACCCTTTTGCTTCAAGCAGATTTCTGCAGC
CTGTTCACAAGATTGATATGAACCTCACTGATCTTCTTGGGGAGCTACAGAGGGACCCATGGCCAGTAAC
TCAGGGGAAGAGACCTTTGCGATCCACTGGTGTGGCTTTGTCCATTGCTGTTGGCTTGCTGGAGGGCACT
TTTCCAAACACAGGAGCCAGGATCATGCTGTTTACTGGAGGTCCCCCTACCCAAGGGCCTGGCATGGTGG
TTGGAGATGAATTAAAGATTCCTATTCGTTCTTGGCATGATATTGAGAAAGATAATGCACGATTCATGAA
AAAGGCAACCAAGCACTATGAGATGCTTGCTAATCGAACAGCTGCAAATGGTCACTGCATTGATATTTAT
GCTTGTGCCCTTGATCAAACTGGACTTTTGGAGATGAAGTGTTGTGCAAATCTTACTGGAGGCTACATGG
TAATGGGAGATTCTTTCAACACTTCTCTCTTCAAGCAGACATTCCAAAGAATCTTTACTAAAGATTTTAA
TGGAGATTTCCGAATGGCATTTGGTGCTACTTTGGACGTAAAGACCTCTCGGGAACTGAAGATTGCAGGA
GCCATTGGTCCATGCGTATCTCTGAATGTGAAAGGACCGTGTGTGTCAGAAAATGAGCTTGGTGTTGGTG
GCACGAGTCAGTGGAAAATCTGTGGCCTAGATCCTACATCTACACTTGGCATCTATTTTGAAGTTGTCAA
TCAGCACAACACCCCGATCCCCCAAGGAGGCAGAGGAGCCATCCAGTTTGTCACGCATTATCAGCACTCC
AGCACCCAGAGACGCATCCGCGTGACCACCATCGCCCGAAATTGGGCAGATGTACAGAGTCAGCTCAGGC
ACATAGAAGCAGCATTTGACCAGGAGGCTGCGGCAGTGTTGATGGCACGGCTTGGGGTGTTCCGAGCGGA
GTCAGAGGAGGGGCCCGATGTGCTCCGGTGGCTGGACCGACAACTCATCCGACTGTGTCAAAAGTTTGGA
CAGTATAACAAAGAAGACCCCACTTCTTTTAGGTTATCAGATTCCTTTTCTCTATATCCTCAGTTTATGT
TCCATCTGAGAAGATCTCCATTTCTTCAAGTGTTTAACAACAGTCCTGATGAGTCGTCATATTACAGACA
TCATTTTGCCCGGCAGGACCTGACCCAGTCCCTCATCATGATCCAGCCCATTCTCTACTCTTACTCCTTT
CATGGGCCACCAGAGCCAGTACTCTTGGATAGCAGCAGCATTCTAGCTGACAGAATTTTGCTGATGGATA
CTTTCTTTCAAATTGTCATTTATCTTGGTGAGACCATAGCCCAGTGGCGTAAAGCTGGCTACCAGGACAT
GCCCGAGTATGAAAACTTCAAGCACCTTCTGCAGGCACCACTGGATGATGCTCAAGAAATTCTGCAAGCA
CGCTTCCCGATGCCACGTTACATCAACACGGAGCATGGAGGCAGTCAGGCTCGATTCCTTTTGTCCAAAG
TGAACCCATCTCAGACACACAATAACCTGTATGCTTGGGGACAGGAAACTGGAGCACCCATCCTAACTGA
TGATGTTAGCCTGCAGGTGTTCATGGACCATTTGAAGAAGCTGGCTGTCTCCAGTGCCTGT
